Addgene plasmid #55979: mPlum-H4-23
Purpose: Localization: Nucleus/Histones, Excitation: 488, Emission: 507
Depositing lab: Michael Davidson.
Backbone
  Vector backbone: mPlum
  Backbone size w/o insert (bp): 4750
  Vector type: Mammalian Expression
  Selectable markers: Neomycin (select with G418)
Growth in bacteria
  Bacterial resistance: Kanamycin, 50 μg/mL
  Growth temperature: 37°C
  Growth strain: DH5alpha
  Copy number: High Copy
Gene/Insert
  Gene/Insert name: H4 (alt names: Human Histone H4; NM_021968.3)
  Species: H. sapiens (human)
  Entrez Gene: HIST1H4J (a.k.a. H4/e, H4F2iv, H4FE, dJ160A22.2)
  Promoter: CMV
  Tag / fusion protein: mPlum
  Cloning method: Unknown
  Sequencing primers: 5′ CMV-F; 3′ SV40pA-R
Terms and licenses: Academic/Nonprofit Terms; Industry Terms: Not Available to Industry
Depositor comments: H. sapiens (human) Histone H4. Excitation = 488; Emission = 507
How to cite: mPlum-H4-23 was a gift from Michael Davidson (Addgene plasmid # 55979 ; http://n2t.net/addgene:55979 ; RRID:Addgene_55979)
