[The description below was written by a language model from this plasmid's Addgene catalogue record and pLannotate feature annotations shown in this document.]
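Description:
mPlum-H4-23 is a mammalian expression plasmid that produces human histone H4 fused to the far-red fluorescent protein mPlum, intended for labelling nuclei and chromatin in live or fixed cells. It is built on an N1-style fluorescent protein backbone. The CMV enhancer and immediate early promoter (split across the numbering origin of the circular sequence) drive the H4 coding sequence, which is followed by a short stretch of residual multiple cloning site acting as a linker, then the mPlum open reading frame and an SV40 polyadenylation signal. mPlum therefore sits at the C-terminus of H4. The annotation tool matched the histone to the bovine H4 entry, which reflects the extreme conservation of H4 protein sequence rather than contradicting the catalogue's human origin (HIST1H4J). Small hits to SV40 large T antigen, ble and the bGH poly(A) signal are fragments, most likely backbone remnants rather than functional elements.

The plasmid replicates in E. coli at high copy from a pUC-type ColE1 origin and also carries an f1 origin. A single Tn5 NeoR/KanR gene serves for selection in both hosts. A bacterial bla-type promoter expresses it for kanamycin resistance, and the SV40 enhancer and early promoter with an HSV TK polyadenylation signal express it for G418 selection of stable mammalian lines. The annotated sequence is 4,996 nt, consistent with the stated backbone plus the small H4 insert.

The catalogue lists excitation 488 and emission 507, values that are typical of a green protein such as EGFP. mPlum is a Discosoma-derived red protein emitting in the far red, so these figures are probably a carry-over error in the record.
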