Features (pLannotate 1.2.2; 15 found; start..end, strand, type, name):
      1..204     +  promoter       CMV promoter: human cytomegalovirus (CMV) immediate early promoter
    240..548     +  CDS            H4_BOVIN (sequence withheld): Experimental evidence at protein level: Swiss-Prot protein existence level 1. Core component of nucleosome. Nucleosomes wrap and compact DNA into chromatin, limiting DNA accessibility to the cellular machineries which require DNA as a template. Histones thereby play a central role in transcription regulation, DNA repair, DNA replication and chromosomal stability. DNA accessibility is regulated via a complex set of post-translational modifications of histones, also called histone code, and nucleosome remodeling. From Bos taurus (Bovine).
    552..604     +  misc_feature   MCS: multiple cloning site
    618..1295    +  CDS            mPlum: mPlum is a basic (constitutively fluorescent) red fluorescent protein published in 2004, derived from Discosoma sp.. It has low acid sensitivity.
   1314..1397    +  CDS            large T antigen (fragment): large T antigen from SV40 (simian virus 40)
   1420..1541    +  polyA_signal   SV40 poly(A) signal: SV40 polyadenylation signal
   1575..2003    -  rep_origin     f1 ori (sequence partly withheld): f1 bacteriophage origin of replication; arrow indicates direction of (+) strand synthesis
   2030..2134    +  promoter       AmpR promoter: bla
   2136..2493    +  promoter       SV40 promoter: SV40 enhancer and early promoter
   2528..3322    +  CDS            NeoR/KanR: aminoglycoside phosphotransferase from Tn5; aph(3')-II (or nptII); confers resistance to neomycin, kanamycin, and G418 (Geneticin®)
   3343..3495    +  CDS            ble (fragment): BLE_KLEPN - Experimental evidence at protein level: Swiss-Prot protein existence level 1. Binding protein with a strong affinity to the bleomycin family of antibiotics. Binds to CL990; an antimitotic-antibiotic compound. From Klebsiella pneumoniae.
   3554..3601    +  polyA_signal   HSV TK poly(A) signal: herpes simplex virus thymidine kinase polyadenylation signal (Cole and Stacy, 1985)
   3692..3708    -  polyA_signal   bGH poly(A) signal (fragment): bovine growth hormone polyadenylation signal
   3930..4518    +  rep_origin     ori: high-copy-number ColE1/pMB1/pBR322/pUC origin of replication
   4693..4996    +  enhancer       CMV enhancer: human cytomegalovirus immediate early enhancer
>Addgene plasmid #55979 | mPlum-H4-23 | addgene full sequence | sequence record 173040 | Addgene NGS Result
GTGATGCGGTTTTGGCAGTACATCAATGGGCGTGGATAGCGGTTTGACTCACGGGGATTTCCAAGTCTCC
ACCCCATTGACGTCAATGGGAGTTTGTTTTGGCACCAAAATCAACGGGACTTTCCAAAATGTCGTAACAA
CTCCGCCCCATTGACGCAAATGGGCGGTAGGCGTGTACGGTGGGAGGTCTATATAAGCAGAGCTGGTTTA
GTGAACCGTCAGATCCGCTAGCCGCCACC
[309 nt withheld, positions 240-548]
GATCTCGAGCTCAAGCTTCGAATTCTGCAGTCGACGGTACCGCGGGCCCGGGATCCACCGGTGGCTACCA
TGGTGAGCAAGGGCGAGGAGGTCATCAAGGAGTTCATGCGCTTCAAGGAGCACATGGAGGGCTCCGTGAA
CGGCCACGAGTTCGAGATCGAGGGCGAGGGCGAGGGCCGCCCCTACGAGGGCACCCAGACCGCCAGGCTG
AAGGTGACCAAGGGTGGCCCCCTGCCCTTCGCCTGGGACATCCTGTCCCCTCAGATCATGTACGGCTCCA
AGGCCTACGTGAAGCACCCCGCCGACATCCCCGACTACTTGAAGCTGTCCTTCCCCGAGGGCTTCAAGTG
GGAGCGCGTGATGAACTTCGAGGACGGCGGCGTGGTGACCGTGACCCAGGACTCCTCCCTGCAGGACGGC
GAGTTCATCTACAAGGTGAAGGTGCGCGGCACCAACTTCCCCTCCGACGGCCCCGTAATGCAGAAGAAGA
CCATGGGCTGGGAGGCCTCCTCCGAGCGGATGTACCCCGAGGACGGCGCCCTGAAGGGCGAGATGAAGAT
GAGGCTGAGGCTGAAGGACGGCGGCCACTACGACGCCGAGGTCAAGACCACCTACATGGCCAAGAAGCCC
GTGCAGCTGCCCGGCGCCTACAAGACCGACATCAAGCTGGACATCACCTCCCACAACGAGGACTACACCA
TCGTGGAACAGTACGAGCGCGCCGAGGGCCGCCACTCCACCGGCGCCTAAGCGGCCGCGACTCTAGATCA
TAATCAGCCATACCACATTTGTAGAGGTTTTACTTGCTTTAAAAAACCTCCCACACCTCCCCCTGAACCT
GAAACATAAAATGAATGCAATTGTTGTTGTTAACTTGTTTATTGCAGCTTATAATGGTTACAAATAAAGC
AATAGCATCACAAATTTCACAAATAAAGCATTTTTTTCACTGCATTCTAGTTGTGGTTTGTCCAAACTCA
TCAATGTATCTTAAGGCGTAAATTGTAAGCGTTAATATTTTGTTAAAATTCGCGTTAAATTTTTGTTAAA
TCAGCTCATTTTTTAACCAATAGGCCGAAATCGGCAAAATCCCTTATAAATCAAAAGAATAGACCGAGAT
AGGGT
[37 nt withheld, positions 1674-1710]
AAAGAACGTGGACTCCAACGTCAAAGG
[49 nt withheld, positions 1738-1786]
T
[91 nt withheld, positions 1788-1878]
G
[124 nt withheld, positions 1880-2003]
CAGGTGGCACTTTTCGGGGAAATGTGCGCGGAACCCCTATTTGTTTATTTTTCTAAATACATTCAAATAT
GTATCCGCTCATGAGACAATAACCCTGATAAATGCTTCAATAATATTGAAAAAGGAAGAGTCCTGAGGCG
GAAAGAACCAGCTGTGGAATGTGTGTCAGTTAGGGTGTGGAAAGTCCCCAGGCTCCCCAGCAGGCAGAAG
TATGCAAAGCATGCATCTCAATTAGTCAGCAACCAGGTGTGGAAAGTCCCCAGGCTCCCCAGCAGGCAGA
AGTATGCAAAGCATGCATCTCAATTAGTCAGCAACCATAGTCCCGCCCCTAACTCCGCCCATCCCGCCCC
TAACTCCGCCCAGTTCCGCCCATTCTCCGCCCCATGGCTGACTAATTTTTTTTATTTATGCAGAGGCCGA
GGCCGCCTCGGCCTCTGAGCTATTCCAGAAGTAGTGAGGAGGCTTTTTTGGAGGCCTAGGCTTTTGCAAA
GATCGATCAAGAGACAGGATGAGGATCGTTTCGCATGATTGAACAAGATGGATTGCACGCAGGTTCTCCG
GCCGCTTGGGTGGAGAGGCTATTCGGCTATGACTGGGCACAACAGACAATCGGCTGCTCTGATGCCGCCG
TGTTCCGGCTGTCAGCGCAGGGGCGCCCGGTTCTTTTTGTCAAGACCGACCTGTCCGGTGCCCTGAATGA
ACTGCAAGACGAGGCAGCGCGGCTATCGTGGCTGGCCACGACGGGCGTTCCTTGCGCAGCTGTGCTCGAC
GTTGTCACTGAAGCGGGAAGGGACTGGCTGCTATTGGGCGAAGTGCCGGGGCAGGATCTCCTGTCATCTC
ACCTTGCTCCTGCCGAGAAAGTATCCATCATGGCTGATGCAATGCGGCGGCTGCATACGCTTGATCCGGC
TACCTGCCCATTCGACCACCAAGCGAAACATCGCATCGAGCGAGCACGTACTCGGATGGAAGCCGGTCTT
GTCGATCAGGATGATCTGGACGAAGAGCATCAGGGGCTCGCGCCAGCCGAACTGTTCGCCAGGCTCAAGG
CGAGCATGCCCGACGGCGAGGATCTCGTCGTGACCCATGGCGATGCCTGCTTGCCGAATATCATGGTGGA
AAATGGCCGCTTTTCTGGATTCATCGACTGTGGCCGGCTGGGTGTGGCGGACCGCTATCAGGACATAGCG
TTGGCTACCCGTGATATTGCTGAAGAGCTTGGCGGCGAATGGGCTGACCGCTTCCTCGTGCTTTACGGTA
TCGCCGCTCCCGATTCGCAGCGCATCGCCTTCTATCGCCTTCTTGACGAGTTCTTCTGAGCGGGACTCTG
GGGTTCGAAATGACCGACCAAGCGACGCCCAACCTGCCATCACGAGATTTCGATTCCACCGCCGCCTTCT
ATGAAAGGTTGGGCTTCGGAATCGTTTTCCGGGACGCCGGCTGGATGATCCTCCAGCGCGGGGATCTCAT
GCTGGAGTTCTTCGCCCACCCTAGGGGGAGGCTAACTGAAACACGGAAGGAGACAATACCGGAAGGAACC
CGCGCTATGACGGCAATAAAAAGACAGAATAAAACGCACGGTGTTGGGTCGTTTGTTCATAAACGCGGGG
TTCGGTCCCAGGGCTGGCACTCTGTCGATACCCCACCGAGACCCCATTGGGGCCAATACGCCCGCGTTTC
TTCCTTTTCCCCACCCCACCCCCCAAGTTCGGGTGAAGGCCCAGGGCTCGCAGCCAACGTCGGGGCGGCA
GGCCCTGCCATAGCCTCAGGTTACTCATATATACTTTAGATTGATTTAAAACTTCATTTTTAATTTAAAA
GGATCTAGGTGAAGATCCTTTTTGATAATCTCATGACCAAAATCCCTTAACGTGAGTTTTCGTTCCACTG
AGCGTCAGACCCCGTAGAAAAGATCAAAGGATCTTCTTGAGATCCTTTTTTTCTGCGCGTAATCTGCTGC
TTGCAAACAAAAAAACCACCGCTACCAGCGGTGGTTTGTTTGCCGGATCAAGAGCTACCAACTCTTTTTC
CGAAGGTAACTGGCTTCAGCAGAGCGCAGATACCAAATACTGTTCTTCTAGTGTAGCCGTAGTTAGGCCA
CCACTTCAAGAACTCTGTAGCACCGCCTACATACCTCGCTCTGCTAATCCTGTTACCAGTGGCTGCTGCC
AGTGGCGATAAGTCGTGTCTTACCGGGTTGGACTCAAGACGATAGTTACCGGATAAGGCGCAGCGGTCGG
GCTGAACGGGGGGTTCGTGCACACAGCCCAGCTTGGAGCGAACGACCTACACCGAACTGAGATACCTACA
GCGTGAGCTATGAGAAAGCGCCACGCTTCCCGAAGGGAGAAAGGCGGACAGGTATCCGGTAAGCGGCAGG
GTCGGAACAGGAGAGCGCACGAGGGAGCTTCCAGGGGGAAACGCCTGGTATCTTTATAGTCCTGTCGGGT
TTCGCCACCTCTGACTTGAGCGTCGATTTTTGTGATGCTCGTCAGGGGGGCGGAGCCTATGGAAAAACGC
CAGCAACGCGGCCTTTTTACGGTTCCTGGCCTTTTGCTGGCCTTTTGCTCACATGTTCTTTCCTGCGTTA
TCCCCTGATTCTGTGGATAACCGTATTACCGCCATGCATTAGTTATTAATAGTAATCAATTACGGGGTCA
TTAGTTCATAGCCCATATATGGAGTTCCGCGTTACATAACTTACGGTAAATGGCCCGCCTGGCTGACCGC
CCAACGACCCCCGCCCATTGACGTCAATAATGACGTATGTTCCCATAGTAACGCCAATAGGGACTTTCCA
TTGACGTCAATGGGTGGAGTATTTACGGTAAACTGCCCACTTGGCAGTACATCAAGTGTATCATATGCCA
AGTACGCCCCCTATTGACGTCAATGACGGTAAATGGCCCGCCTGGCATTATGCCCAGTACATGACCTTAT
GGGACTTTCCTACTTGGCAGTACATCTACGTATTAGTCATCGCTATTACCATG
