>Addgene plasmid #55979 | mPlum-H4-23 | depositor partial sequence | sequence record 86884 | insert sequence
GACCGTCAGATCCGCTAGCCGCCACC
[309 nt withheld, positions 27-335]
GATCTCGAGCTCAAGCTTCGAATTCTGCAGTCGACGGTACCGCGGGCCCGGGATCCACCGGTGGCTACCA
TGGTGAGCAAGGGCGAGGAGGTCATCAAGGAGTTCATGCGCTTCAAGGAGCACATGGAGGGCTCCGTGAA
CGGCCACGAGTTCGAGATCGAGGGCGAGGGCGAGGGCCGCCCCTACGAGGGCACCCAGACCGCCAGGCTG
AAGGTGACCAAGGGTGGCCCCCTGCCCTTCGCCTGGGACATCCTGTCCCCTCAGATCATGTACGGCTCCA
AGGCCTACGTGAAGCACCCCGCCGACATCCCCGACTACTTGAAGCTGTCCTTCCCCGAGGGCTTCAAGTG
GGAGCGCGTGATGAACTTCGAGGACGGCGGCGTGGTGACCGTGACCCAGGACTCCTCCCTGCAGGACGGC
GAGTTCATCTACAAGGTGAAGGTGCGCGGCACCAACTTCCCCTCCGACGGCCCCGTAATGCAGAAGAAGA
CCATGGGCTGGGAGGCCTCCTCCGAGCGGATGTACCCCGAGGACGGCGCCCTGAAGGGCGAGATGAAGAT
GAGGCTGAGGCTGAAGGACGGCGGCCACTACGACGCCGAGGTCAAGACCACCTACATGGCCAAGAAGCCC
GTGCAGCTGCCCGGCGCCTACAAGACCGACATCAAGCTGGACATCACCTCCCACAACGAGGACTACACCA
TCGTGGAACAGTACGAGCGCGCCGAGGGCCGCCACTCCACCGGCGCCTAAGCGGCCGCGACTCTAGATCA
TAATCAGCCATACCACATT
